Addgene plasmid #234160: pAIP4_2H3L
Purpose: Heterologous protein expression of erbin (Densin-180-like protein) (Erbb2-interacting protein) in Escherichia coli
Depositing lab: Christopher Bahl. Depositing organization: AI Proteins. Publication: Facile, high-throughput protein purification enabled by high-efficiency protease elution. Cárcamo Noriega EN, Truebridge IS, Teets FD 3rd, Bowman JW 3rd, Rodriguez N, Howard TA, Bahl CD. Protein Sci. 2026 Sep;35(9):e70746. doi: 10.1002/pro.70746. PubMed 42555168.
Backbone
  Vector backbone: pET29b
  Backbone size w/o insert (bp): 5679
  Vector type: Bacterial Expression
Growth in bacteria
  Bacterial resistance: Kanamycin, 50 μg/mL
  Growth temperature: 37°C
  Growth strain: DH10B
  Copy number: High Copy
Gene/Insert
  Gene/Insert name: 2H3L (alt names: ERBIN_HUMAN; Erbin (Densin-180-like protein) (Erbb2-interacting protein) (Protein LAP2))
  Species: H. sapiens (human)
  Insert size (bp): 309
  Entrez Gene: ERBIN (a.k.a. ERBB2IP, HEL-S-78, LAP2)
  Promoter: T7
  Tag / fusion protein: 10x HisTag-Smt3 (N terminal on backbone)
  Cloning method: Golden Gate
  Sequencing primers: 5′ T7-promoter; 3′ T7-Term
Resource information
  A portion of this plasmid was derived from a plasmid made by: Synthetic DNA
Terms and licenses: Academic/Nonprofit Terms; Industry Terms
Depositor comments: 5' cloning site: BsaI (destroyed), 3' cloning site: BsaI (destroyed)
How to cite: pAIP4_2H3L was a gift from Christopher Bahl (Addgene plasmid # 234160 ; http://n2t.net/addgene:234160 ; RRID:Addgene_234160)
