[The description below was written by a language model from this plasmid's Addgene catalogue record and pLannotate feature annotations shown in this document.]
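Description:
pAIP4_2H3L is a bacterial expression plasmid built on a pET29b backbone for producing a fragment of human erbin (ERBIN, also called ERBB2IP or LAP2) in Escherichia coli. The sequenced record is about 5.9 kb. It carries a ColE1/pBR322-type origin together with the rop gene and bom region, an f1 phage origin, and a kanamycin resistance gene (aminoglycoside phosphotransferase) for selection. The catalogue lists it as high copy, although rop normally moderates copy number in this plasmid family. Short tetracycline-resistance fragments in the annotation are pBR322-derived backbone remnants, not functional markers.

The expression cassette runs on the reverse strand of the sequence record. A T7 promoter followed by a lac operator and the T7 gene 10 ribosome binding site drives the open reading frame, and the plasmid-borne lacI supplies repressor. Transcription therefore depends on T7 RNA polymerase from the host and is inducible with IPTG. A T7 terminator closes the unit. The encoded protein begins with a polyhistidine tag (recorded as 10xHis) fused to yeast Smt3, the SUMO homologue, followed by the roughly 300 bp erbin insert. "2H3L" is the recorded insert name. The insert was made from synthetic DNA and introduced by Golden Gate assembly through BsaI sites that were destroyed in the process.

The feature table also detects a short His-tag fragment and a fragment of a T7 gene 10B-derived solubility tag downstream of the insert. The catalogue does not list these, and it is unclear from the record whether they are translated. The His-Smt3 fusion allows affinity capture and removal of the tag by a SUMO-specific protease, consistent with the associated work on high-throughput purification by protease elution.
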