Features (pLannotate 1.2.2; 21 found; start..end, strand, type, name):
    256..275     -  CDS            7xHis (fragment): 6xHis affinity tag
    307..329     -  RBS            RBS: efficient ribosome binding site from bacteriophage T7 gene 10 (Olins and Rangwala, 1989)
    344..368     -  protein_bind   lac operator: The lac repressor binds to the lac operator to inhibit transcription in E. coli. This inhibition can be relieved by adding lactose or isopropyl-β-D-thiogalactopyranoside (IPTG). lac repressor encoded by lacI
    369..387     -  promoter       T7 promoter: promoter for bacteriophage T7 RNA polymerase
    413..692     +  CDS            TcR (fragment): tetracycline efflux protein; tet; confers resistance to tetracycline
    700..777     +  promoter       lacI promoter: lacI
    778..1860    +  CDS            lacI: lac repressor; lacI; The lac repressor binds to the lac operator to inhibit transcription in E. coli. This inhibition can be relieved by adding lactose or isopropyl-β-D-thiogalactopyranoside (IPTG).
   1873..1894    +  protein_bind   CAP binding site: CAP binding activates transcription in the presence of cAMP. E. coli catabolite activator protein
   1909..2200    +  CDS            TcR (fragment): tetracycline efflux protein; tet; confers resistance to tetracycline
   2272..2652    -  CDS            YPB1_ECOLX: Protein predicted: Swiss-Prot protein existence level 4. From Escherichia coli.
   2669..2860    +  CDS            rop: Rop protein, which maintains plasmids at low copy number; rop
   2962..3101    +  misc_feature   bom: basis of mobility region from pBR322
   3287..3875    -  rep_origin     ori: high-copy-number ColE1/pMB1/pBR322/pUC origin of replication
   3997..4812    +  CDS            KanR: aminoglycoside phosphotransferase; aph(3')-Ia; confers resistance to kanamycin in bacteria or G418 (Geneticin®) in eukaryotes
   4821..4878    -  promoter       AmpR promoter (fragment): bla
   4931..5359    -  rep_origin     f1 ori (sequence partly withheld): f1 bacteriophage origin of replication; arrow indicates direction of (+) strand synthesis
   5396..5443    -  terminator     T7 terminator: transcription terminator for bacteriophage T7 RNA polymerase
   5451..5500    -  CDS            SET1 (fragment): solubility-enhancement tag derived from T7 phage gene 10B
   5510..5527    -  CDS            9xHis (fragment): 9xHis affinity tag
   5546..5842    -  CDS            ERBIN (fragment): ERBIN_HUMAN - Also known as ERBB2IP From Homo sapiens (Human).
   5858..248     -  CDS            SMT3 (across the origin): SMT3_YEAST - Experimental evidence at protein level: Swiss-Prot protein existence level 1. Not known; suppressor of MIF2 mutations. From Saccharomyces cerevisiae (strain ATCC 204508 / S288c) (Baker's yeast).
>Addgene plasmid #234160 | pAIP4_2H3L | addgene full sequence | sequence record 464126 | Addgene NGS Result
ATGTCCAGGTCTTCCGGCGCTTGATCTGCCTGGATGCGAATACCGTCATACAGGAAACGCAGGCTATCCA
TTTCCTTGCCCTGACGTTTGGCAAACGCTTCCATCAGGCGACGCAGCGGCGTGGTCTTTTTGATCTTAAA
GAAAATTTCAGAGCTGCCGTCACTAACTTTCAGGTTAATATGGGTTTCCGGTTTCACTTCCGGCTTGACT
TCCGGCTTTGCTTCTTGGTTGACTTCCGAATCTTGCAGGCTACCGTGGTGATGGTGATGGTGATGATGGT
GATGAATCTTCGCCATCATATGTATATCTCCTTCTTAAAGTTAAACAAAATTATTTCTAGAGGGGAATTG
TTATCCGCTCACAATTCCCCTATAGTGAGTCGTATTAATTTCGCGGGATCGAGATCGATCTCGATCCTCT
ACGCCGGACGCATCGTGGCCGGCATCACCGGCGCCACAGGTGCGGTTGCTGGCGCCTATATCGCCGACAT
CACCGATGGGGAAGATCGGGCTCGCCACTTCGGGCTCATGAGCGCTTGTTTCGGCGTGGGTATGGTGGCA
GGCCCCGTGGCCGGGGGACTGTTGGGCGCCATCTCCTTGCATGCACCATTCCTTGCGGCGGCGGTGCTCA
ACGGCCTCAACCTACTACTGGGCTGCTTCCTAATGCAGGAGTCGCATAAGGGAGAGCGTCGAGATCCCGG
ACACCATCGAATGGCGCAAAACCTTTCGCGGTATGGCATGATAGCGCCCGGAAGAGAGTCAATTCAGGGT
GGTGAATGTGAAACCAGTAACGTTATACGATGTCGCAGAGTATGCCGGTGTCTCTTATCAGACCGTTTCC
CGCGTGGTGAACCAGGCCAGCCACGTTTCTGCGAAAACGCGGGAAAAAGTGGAAGCGGCGATGGCGGAGC
TGAATTACATTCCCAACCGCGTGGCACAACAACTGGCGGGCAAACAGTCGTTGCTGATTGGCGTTGCCAC
CTCCAGTCTGGCCCTGCACGCGCCGTCGCAAATTGTCGCGGCGATTAAATCTCGCGCCGATCAACTGGGT
GCCAGCGTGGTGGTGTCGATGGTAGAACGAAGCGGCGTCGAAGCCTGTAAAGCGGCGGTGCACAATCTTC
TCGCGCAACGCGTCAGTGGGCTGATCATTAACTATCCGCTGGATGACCAGGATGCCATTGCTGTGGAAGC
TGCCTGCACTAATGTTCCGGCGTTATTTCTTGATGTCTCTGACCAGACACCCATCAACAGTATTATTTTC
TCCCATGAAGACGGTACGCGACTGGGCGTGGAGCATCTGGTCGCATTGGGTCACCAGCAAATCGCGCTGT
TAGCGGGCCCATTAAGTTCTGTCTCGGCGCGTCTGCGTCTGGCTGGCTGGCATAAATATCTCACTCGCAA
TCAAATTCAGCCGATAGCGGAACGGGAAGGCGACTGGAGTGCCATGTCCGGTTTTCAACAAACCATGCAA
ATGCTGAATGAGGGCATCGTTCCCACTGCGATGCTGGTTGCCAACGATCAGATGGCGCTGGGCGCAATGC
GCGCCATTACCGAGTCCGGGCTGCGCGTTGGTGCGGACATCTCGGTAGTGGGATACGACGATACCGAAGA
CAGCTCATGTTATATCCCGCCGTTAACCACCATCAAACAGGATTTTCGCCTGCTGGGGCAAACCAGCGTG
GACCGCTTGCTGCAACTCTCTCAGGGCCAGGCGGTGAAGGGCAATCAGCTGTTGCCCGTCTCACTGGTGA
AAAGAAAAACCACCCTGGCGCCCAATACGCAAACCGCCTCTCCCCGCGCGTTGGCCGATTCATTAATGCA
GCTGGCACGACAGGTTTCCCGACTGGAAAGCGGGCAGTGAGCGCAACGCAATTAATGTAAGTTAGCTCAC
TCATTAGGCACCGGGATCTCGACCGATGCCCTTGAGAGCCTTCAACCCAGTCAGCTCCTTCCGGTGGGCG
CGGGGCATGACTATCGTCGCCGCACTTATGACTGTCTTCTTTATCATGCAACTCGTAGGACAGGTGCCGG
CAGCGCTCTGGGTCATTTTCGGCGAGGACCGCTTTCGCTGGAGCGCGACGATGATCGGCCTGTCGCTTGC
GGTATTCGGAATCTTGCACGCCCTCGCTCAAGCCTTCGTCACTGGTCCCGCCACCAAACGTTTCGGCGAG
AAGCAGGCCATTATCGCCGGCATGGCGGCCCCACGGGTGCGCATGATCGTGCTCCTGTCGTTGAGGACCC
GGCTAGGCTGGCGGGGTTGCCTTACTGGTTAGCAGAATGAATCACCGATACGCGAGCGAACGTGAAGCGA
CTGCTGCTGCAAAACGTCTGCGACCTGAGCAACAACATGAATGGTCTTCGGTTTCCGTGTTTCGTAAAGT
CTGGAAACGCGGAAGTCAGCGCCCTGCACCATTATGTTCCGGATCTGCATCGCAGGATGCTGCTGGCTAC
CCTGTGGAACACCTACATCTGTATTAACGAAGCGCTGGCATTGACCCTGAGTGATTTTTCTCTGGTCCCG
CCGCATCCATACCGCCAGTTGTTTACCCTCACAACGTTCCAGTAACCGGGCATGTTCATCATCAGTAACC
CGTATCGTGAGCATCCTCTCTCGTTTCATCGGTATCATTACCCCCATGAACAGAAATCCCCCTTACACGG
AGGCATCAGTGACCAAACAGGAAAAAACCGCCCTTAACATGGCCCGCTTTATCAGAAGCCAGACATTAAC
GCTTCTGGAGAAACTCAACGAGCTGGACGCGGATGAACAGGCAGACATCTGTGAATCGCTTCACGACCAC
GCTGATGAGCTTTACCGCAGCTGCCTCGCGCGTTTCGGTGATGACGGTGAAAACCTCTGACACATGCAGC
TCCCGGAGACGGTCACAGCTTGTCTGTAAGCGGATGCCGGGAGCAGACAAGCCCGTCAGGGCGCGTCAGC
GGGTGTTGGCGGGTGTCGGGGCGCAGCCATGACCCAGTCACGTAGCGATAGCGGAGTGTATACTGGCTTA
ACTATGCGGCATCAGAGCAGATTGTACTGAGAGTGCACCATTGCGGTGTGAAATACCGCACAGATGCGTA
AGGAGAAAATACCGCATCAGGCGCTCTTCCGCTTCCTCGCTCACTGACTCGCTGCGCTCGGTCGTTCGGC
TGCGGCGAGCGGTATCAGCTCACTCAAAGGCGGTAATACGGTTATCCACAGAATCAGGGGATAACGCAGG
AAAGAACATGTGAGCAAAAGGCCAGCAAAAGGCCAGGAACCGTAAAAAGGCCGCGTTGCTGGCGTTTTTC
CATAGGCTCCGCCCCCCTGACGAGCATCACAAAAATCGACGCTCAAGTCAGAGGTGGCGAAACCCGACAG
GACTATAAAGATACCAGGCGTTTCCCCCTGGAAGCTCCCTCGTGCGCTCTCCTGTTCCGACCCTGCCGCT
TACCGGATACCTGTCCGCCTTTCTCCCTTCGGGAAGCGTGGCGCTTTCTCATAGCTCACGCTGTAGGTAT
CTCAGTTCGGTGTAGGTCGTTCGCTCCAAGCTGGGCTGTGTGCACGAACCCCCCGTTCAGCCCGACCGCT
GCGCCTTATCCGGTAACTATCGTCTTGAGTCCAACCCGGTAAGACACGACTTATCGCCACTGGCAGCAGC
CACTGGTAACAGGATTAGCAGAGCGAGGTATGTAGGCGGTGCTACAGAGTTCTTGAAGTGGTGGCCTAAC
TACGGCTACACTAGAAGGACAGTATTTGGTATCTGCGCTCTGCTGAAGCCAGTTACCTTCGGAAAAAGAG
TTGGTAGCTCTTGATCCGGCAAACAAACCACCGCTGGTAGCGGTGGTTTTTTTGTTTGCAAGCAGCAGAT
TACGCGCAGAAAAAAAGGATCTCAAGAAGATCCTTTGATCTTTTCTACGGGGTCTGACGCTCAGTGGAAC
GAAAACTCACGTTAAGGGATTTTGGTCATGAACAATAAAACTGTCTGCTTACATAAACAGTAATACAAGG
GGTGTTATGAGCCATATTCAACGGGAAACGTCTTGCTCTAGGCCGCGATTAAATTCCAACATGGATGCTG
ATTTATATGGGTATAAATGGGCTCGCGATAATGTCGGGCAATCAGGTGCGACAATCTATCGATTGTATGG
GAAGCCCGATGCGCCAGAGTTGTTTCTGAAACATGGCAAAGGTAGCGTTGCCAATGATGTTACAGATGAG
ATGGTCAGACTAAACTGGCTGACGGAATTTATGCCTCTTCCGACCATCAAGCATTTTATCCGTACTCCTG
ATGATGCATGGTTACTCACCACTGCGATCCCCGGGAAAACAGCATTCCAGGTATTAGAAGAATATCCTGA
TTCAGGTGAAAATATTGTTGATGCGCTGGCAGTGTTCCTGCGCCGGTTGCATTCGATTCCTGTTTGTAAT
TGTCCTTTTAACAGCGATCGCGTATTTCGTCTCGCTCAGGCGCAATCACGAATGAATAACGGTTTGGTTG
ATGCGAGTGATTTTGATGACGAGCGTAATGGCTGGCCTGTTGAACAAGTCTGGAAAGAAATGCATAAACT
TTTGCCATTCTCACCGGATTCAGTCGTCACTCATGGTGATTTCTCACTTGATAACCTTATTTTTGACGAG
GGGAAATTAATAGGTTGTATTGATGTTGGACGAGTCGGAATCGCAGACCGATACCAGGATCTTGCCATCC
TATGGAACTGCCTCGGTGAGTTTTCTCCTTCATTACAGAAACGGCTTTTTCAAAAATATGGTATTGATAA
TCCTGATATGAATAAATTGCAGTTTCATTTGATGCTCGATGAGTTTTTCTAAGAATTAATTCATGAGCGG
ATACATATTTGAATGTATTTAGAAAAATAAACAAATAGGGGTTCCGCGCACATTTCCCCGAAAAGTGCCA
CCTAAATTGTAAGCGTTAATATTTTGTTAAAATTCGCGTTAAATTTTTGTTAAATCAGCTCATTTTTTAA
CCAATAGGCCGAAATCGGCAAAATCCCTTATAAATCAAAAGAATAGACCGAGATAGGGT
[37 nt withheld, positions 5030-5066]
AAAGAACGTGGACTCCAACGTCAAAGG
[49 nt withheld, positions 5094-5142]
T
[91 nt withheld, positions 5144-5234]
G
[124 nt withheld, positions 5236-5359]
CCCATTCGCCAATCCGGATATAGTTCCTCCTTTCAGCAAAAAACCCCTCAAGACCCGTTTAGAGGCCCCA
AGGGGTTATGCTAGTTATTGCTCAGCGGTGGCAGCAGCCAACTCAGCTTCCTTTCGGGCTTTGTTAGCAG
CCGGATCTCAGTGGTGGTGGTGGTGGTGCTCGAGTCATTACGAACCGCTAGAAACTTCACGCACGATAAT
CAGCTCAACGGTGTTCTGAAACGTCTTTAACAGGGACACCGCCTGGCCGTGCTCAATGTTGATAAAGCTG
TAGCCATTAGCCTGGATGATTTTATCACCCGGTTGCAACAGCTTGCTTGCCGGACCTTCCGGCTGAACAC
GGGTCACGAAAATGCCGTCGTCGTCTGGGCGGAACGGGTTACCACGGCCACCAACGCCACCGCTGATCGA
GAAACCCAGCTCCGGATCTTTCTCGACGCGCACACGAATTTCTTGTTTAGCTAGTTCATGTCCCATGTGT
GACCCTCCAGAGCCGCCAATCTGTTCACGGTGGGCTTCAATGATGTCGTTGTCTTCC
